>Addgene plasmid #126640 | AsCas12a-DR-cr in PBCSK- | addgene full sequence | sequence record 247924 | Addgene NGS Result
CTAAATTGTAAGCGTTAATATTTTGTTAAAATTCGCGTTAAATTTTTGTTAAATCAGCTCATTTTTTAAC
CAATAGGCCGAAATCGGCAAAATCCCTTATAAATCAAAAGAATAGACCGAGATAGGGT
[37 nt withheld, positions 129-165]
AAAGAACGTGGACTCCAACGTCAAAGG
[49 nt withheld, positions 193-241]
T
[91 nt withheld, positions 243-333]
G
[124 nt withheld, positions 335-458]
CCCATTCGCCATTCAGGCTGCGCAACTGTTGGGAAGGGCGATCGGTGCGGGCCTCTTCGCTATTACGCCA
GCTGGCGAAAGGGGGATGTGCTGCAAGGCGATTAAGTTGGGTAACGCCAGGGTTTTCCCAGTCACGACGT
TGTAAAACGACGGCCAGTGAGCGCGCGTAATACGACTCACTATAGGGCGAATTGGGTACCGGGCCCCCCC
TCGAGGTCGACGGTATCGATAAGCTTGATATCGAATTCCTGCAGCCCGGGGGATCCGAGGGCCTATTTCC
CATGATTCCTTCATATTTGCATATACGATACAAGGCTGTTAGAGAGATAATTGGAATTAATTTGACTGTA
AACACAAAGATATTAGTACAAAATACGTGACGTAGAAAGTAATAATTTCTTGGGTAGTTTGCAGTTTTAA
AATTATGTTTTAAAATGGACTATCATATGCTTACCGTAACTTGAAAGTATTTCGATTTCTTGGCTTTATA
TATCTTGTGGAAAGGACGAAACACCGTCAAAAGACCTTTTTAATTTCTACTCTTGTAGATTTGTCTTCGA
AGACAATTTTTTTGCGGCCGCCACCGCGGTGGAGCTCCAGCTTTTGTTCCCTTTAGTGAGGGTTAATTGC
GCGCTTGGCGTAATCATGGTCATAGCTGTTTCCTGTGTGAAATTGTTATCCGCTCACAATTCCACACAAC
ATACGAGCCGGAAGCATAAAGTGTAAAGCCTGGGGTGCCTAATGAGTGAGCTAACTCACATTAATTGCGT
TGCGCTCACTGCCCGCTTTCCAGTCGGGAAACCTGTCGTGCCAGCTGCATTAATGAATCGGCCAACGCGC
GGGGAGAGGCGGTTTGCGTATTGGGCGCTCTTCCGCTTCCTCGCTCACTGACTCGCTGCGCTCGGTCGTT
CGGCTGCGGCGAGCGGTATCAGCTCACTCAAAGGCGGTAATACGGTTATCCACAGAATCAGGGGATAACG
CAGGAAAGAACATGTGAGCAAAAGGCCAGCAAAAGGCCAGGAACCGTAAAAAGGCCGCGTTGCTGGCGTT
TTTCCATAGGCTCCGCCCCCCTGACGAGCATCACAAAAATCGACGCTCAAGTCAGAGGTGGCGAAACCCG
ACAGGACTATAAAGATACCAGGCGTTTCCCCCTGGAAGCTCCCTCGTGCGCTCTCCTGTTCCGACCCTGC
CGCTTACCGGATACCTGTCCGCCTTTCTCCCTTCGGGAAGCGTGGCGCTTTCTCATAGCTCACGCTGTAG
GTATCTCAGTTCGGTGTAGGTCGTTCGCTCCAAGCTGGGCTGTGTGCACGAACCCCCCGTTCAGCCCGAC
CGCTGCGCCTTATCCGGTAACTATCGTCTTGAGTCCAACCCGGTAAGACACGACTTATCGCCACTGGCAG
CAGCCACTGGTAACAGGATTAGCAGAGCGAGGTATGTAGGCGGTGCTACAGAGTTCTTGAAGTGGTGGCC
TAACTACGGCTACACTAGAAGAACAGTATTTGGTATCTGCGCTCTGCTGAAGCCAGTTACCTTCGGAAAA
AGAGTTGGTAGCTCTTGATCCGGCAAACAAACCACCGCTGGTAGCGGTGGTTTTTTTGTTTGCAAGCAGC
AGATTACGCGCAGAAAAAAAGGATCTCAAGAAGATCCTTTGATCTTTTCTACGGGGTCTGACGCTCAGTG
GAACGAAAACTCACGTTAAGGGATTTTGGTCATGAGATTATCAAAAAGGATCTTCACCTAGATCCTTTTC
GACCGAATAAATACCTGTGACGGAAGATCACTTCGCAGAATAAATAAATCCTGGTGTCCCTGTTGATACC
GGGAAGCCCTGGGCCAACTTTTGGCGAAAATGAGACGTTGATCGGCACGTAAGAGGTTCCAACTTTCACC
ATAATGAAATAAGATCACTACCGGGCGTATTTTTTGAGTTGTCGAGATTTTCAGGAGCTAAGGAAGCTAA
AATGGAGAAAAAAATCACTGGATATACCACCGTTGATATATCCCAATGGCATCGTAAAGAACATTTTGAG
GCATTTCAGTCAGTTGCTCAATGTACCTATAACCAGACCGTTCAGCTGGATATTACGGCCTTTTTAAAGA
CCGTAAAGAAAAATAAGCACAAGTTTTATCCGGCCTTTATTCACATTCTTGCCCGCCTGATGAATGCTCA
TCCGGAATTACGTATGGCAATGAAAGACGGTGAGCTGGTGATATGGGATAGTGTTCACCCTTGTTACACC
GTTTTCCATGAGCAAACTGAAACGTTTTCATCGCTCTGGAGTGAATACCACGACGATTTCCGGCAGTTTC
TACACATATATTCGCAAGATGTGGCGTGTTACGGTGAAAACCTGGCCTATTTCCCTAAAGGGTTTATTGA
GAATATGTTTTTCGTCTCAGCCAATCCCTGGGTGAGTTTCACCAGTTTTGATTTAAACGTGGCCAATATG
GACAACTTCTTCGCCCCCGTTTTCACCATGGGCAAATATTATACGCAAGGCGACAAGGTGCTGATGCCGC
TGGCGATTCAGGTTCATCATGCCGTTTGTGATGGCTTCCATGTCGGCAGAATGCTTAATGAATTACAACA
GTACTGCGATGAGTGGCAGGGCGGGGCGTAATTTTTTTAAGGCAGTTATTGGTGCCCTTAAACGCCTGGT
TGCTACGCCTGAATAAGTGATAATAAGCGGATGAATGGCAGAAATTCGAAAGCAAATTCGACCCGGTCGT
CGGTTCAGGGCAGGGTCGTTAAATAGCCGCTTATGTCTATTGCTGGTTTACCGGTTTATTGACTACCGGA
AGCAGTGTGACCGTGTGCTTCTCAAATGCCTGAGGCCAGTTTGCTCAGGCTCTCCCCGTGGAGGTAATAA
TTGACGATATGATCCTTTTTTTCTGATCAAAAAGTGCTCATCATTGGAAAACGTTCTTCGGGGCGAAAAC
TCTCAAGGATCTTACCGCTGTTGAGATCCAGTTCGATGTAACCCACTCGTGCACCCAACTGATCTTCAGC
ATCTTTTACTTTCACCAGCGTTTCTGGGTGAGCAAAAACAGGAAGGCAAAATGCCGCAAAAAAGGGAATA
AGGGCGACACGGAAATGTTGAATACTCATACTCTTCCTTTTTCAATATTATTGAAGCATTTATCAGGGTT
ATTGTCTCATGAGCGGATACATATTTGAATGTATTTAGAAAAATAAACAAATAGGGGTTCCGCGCACATT
TCCCCGAAAAGTGCCAC
Features (pLannotate 1.2.2; 16 found; start..end, strand, type, name):
     30..458     -  rep_origin     f1 ori (sequence partly withheld): f1 bacteriophage origin of replication; arrow indicates direction of (+) strand synthesis
    463..618     -  CDS            lacZα (fragment): LacZα fragment of β-galactosidase; lacZ fragment
    626..644     +  promoter       T7 promoter: promoter for bacteriophage T7 RNA polymerase
    653..724     -  misc_feature   MCS (fragment): pBluescript multiple cloning site
    725..965     +  promoter       U6 promoter: RNA polymerase III promoter for human U6 snRNA
   1032..1055    -  misc_feature   MCS (fragment): pBluescript multiple cloning site
   1068..1086    -  promoter       T3 promoter: promoter for bacteriophage T3 RNA polymerase
   1131..1147    -  protein_bind   lac operator: The lac repressor binds to the lac operator to inhibit transcription in E. coli. This inhibition can be relieved by adding lactose or isopropyl-β-D-thiogalactopyranoside (IPTG). lac repressor encoded by lacI
   1155..1185    -  promoter       lac promoter: promoter for the E. coli lac operon
   1200..1221    -  protein_bind   CAP binding site: CAP binding activates transcription in the presence of cAMP. E. coli catabolite activator protein
   1234..1326    -  CDS            lacI (fragment): lac repressor; lacI; The lac repressor binds to the lac operator to inhibit transcription in E. coli. This inhibition can be relieved by adding lactose or isopropyl-β-D-thiogalactopyranoside (IPTG).
   1509..2097    -  rep_origin     ori: high-copy-number ColE1/pMB1/pBR322/pUC origin of replication
   2317..2419    +  promoter       cat promoter: promoter of the E. coli cat gene encoding chloramphenicol acetyltransferase
   2420..3079    +  CDS            CmR: chloramphenicol acetyltransferase; cat; confers resistance to chloramphenicol
   3358..3567    -  CDS            AmpR (fragment): β-lactamase; bla; confers resistance to ampicillin, carbenicillin, and related antibiotics
   3568..3672    -  promoter       AmpR promoter: bla
