[The description below was written by a language model from this plasmid's Addgene catalogue record and pLannotate feature annotations shown in this document.]
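Description:
AsCas12a-DR-cr in PBCSK- is a small (about 3.7 kb) crRNA cloning and expression plasmid built on the pBC SK(-) phagemid backbone, intended for producing Acidaminococcus sp. Cas12a guide RNAs in mammalian cells. It is maintained in E. coli at high copy through a ColE1/pUC-type origin and selected with chloramphenicol via a cat promoter-driven chloramphenicol acetyltransferase gene. The feature table also detects an AmpR promoter with only a fragment of the β-lactamase coding sequence, which is a backbone remnant and not a usable marker. An f1 origin and the usual pBluescript-family elements are present as well: a lacZα fragment, the lac promoter and operator, a CAP binding site, and flanking T7 and T3 promoters. The multiple cloning site is split into two fragments by the inserted cassette.

The payload is a human U6 RNA polymerase III promoter placed within the polylinker, followed by a synthetic 35 bp insert described as the full-length AsCas12a direct repeat. Because Cas12a crRNAs carry the repeat 5′ of the spacer, target-specific spacers are added downstream of the repeat as annealed oligonucleotide pairs whose overhangs match those left by BbsI digestion, according to the depositor's comments. The catalogue nonetheless lists the BbsI sites as destroyed during cloning, and the annotation does not mark any such sites, the direct repeat or a Pol III terminator. The plasmid encodes no nuclease, so it must be co-delivered with a separate source of AsCas12a. The associated publication concerns enhanced Cas12a genome editing in mammalian cells and zebrafish, and the vector serves as the guide RNA component of that type of experiment.
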