Addgene plasmid #126640: AsCas12a-DR-cr in PBCSK-
Purpose: Cloning vector AsCas12a DR-crRNA for expression in mammalian cells
Depositing lab: Scot Wolfe. Publication: Enhanced Cas12a editing in mammalian cells and zebrafish. Liu P, Luk K, Shin M, Idrizi F, Kwok S, Roscoe B, Mintzer E, Suresh S, Morrison K, Frazao JB, Bolukbasi MF, Ponnienselvan K, Luban J, Zhu LJ, Lawson ND, Wolfe SA. Nucleic Acids Res. 2019 Mar 20. pii: 5403491. doi: 10.1093/nar/gkz184. PubMed 30892626.
Backbone
  Vector backbone: pBCSK-
  Backbone size w/o insert (bp): 3659
  Total vector size (bp): 3694
  Vector type: Mammalian Expression, CRISPR
Growth in bacteria
  Bacterial resistance: Chloramphenicol, 25 μg/mL
  Growth temperature: 37°C
  Growth strain: DH5alpha
  Copy number: High Copy
Gene/Insert
  Gene/Insert name: AsCas12a Full Length Direct Repeat crRNA
  Species: Synthetic
  Insert size (bp): 35
  Promoter: U6 Promoter
  Cloning method: Restriction Enzyme; 5′ cloning site BbsI (destroyed during cloning); 3′ cloning site BbsI (destroyed during cloning)
  Sequencing primers: 5′ U6; 3′ T3
Terms and licenses: Academic/Nonprofit Terms; Industry Terms: Not Available to Industry
Depositor comments: For cloning in crRNAs: 5p oligo needs AGAT on 5' end. 3p oligo needs AAAA on 5' end. Matches BbsI overhangs
How to cite: AsCas12a-DR-cr in PBCSK- was a gift from Scot Wolfe (Addgene plasmid # 126640 ; http://n2t.net/addgene:126640 ; RRID:Addgene_126640)
